>Addgene plasmid #113871 | pURD214 | depositor full sequence | sequence record 214966 | pURD214 sequence 5577 bps
CAACTTTCACTTCTACAGCGTTTGACCAAAATCTTTTGAACAGAACATTGTAGGGTGTGAAAAAATGCGC
ACCTTTACCGCTAGCCCAAGAGGGCACTACAAAATCTAGAGTTGTACTTCAAACGTACATGTAATCACCT
TGTATATACTCGAAAGAAAACATCAAGTTTCTGTATAAATATGAGTGAAAGCATAATCATACATTATCTT
TTCAAAGAAGCTCCAGCTTTTGTTCCCTTTAGTGAGGGTATTCACGTAGACGGATAGGTATAGCCAGACA
TCAGCAGCATACTTCGGGAACCGTAGGCTCTAGAGAGAGGCGGTTTGCGTATTGGGCGCTCTTCCGCTTC
CTCGCTCACTGACTCGCTGCGCTCGGTCGTTCGGCTGCGGCGAGCGGTATCAGCTCACTCAAAGGCGGTA
ATACGGTTATCCACAGAATCAGGGGATAACGCAGGAAAGAACATGTGAGCAAAAGGCCAGCAAAAGGCCA
GGAACCGTAAAAAGGCCGCGTTGCTGGCGTTTTTCCATAGGCTCCGCCCCCCTGACGAGCATCACAAAAA
TCGACGCTCAAGTCAGAGGTGGCGAAACCCGACAGGACTATAAAGATACCAGGCGTTTCCCCCTGGAAGC
TCCCTCGTGCGCTCTCCTGTTCCGACCCTGCCGCTTACCGGATACCTGTCCGCCTTTCTCCCTTCGGGAA
GCGTGGCGCTTTCTCATAGCTCACGCTGTAGGTATCTCAGTTCGGTGTAGGTCGTTCGCTCCAAGCTGGG
CTGTGTGCACGAACCCCCCGTTCAGCCCGACCGCTGCGCCTTATCCGGTAACTATCGTCTTGAGTCCAAC
CCGGTAAGACACGACTTATCGCCACTGGCAGCAGCCACTGGTAACAGGATTAGCAGAGCGAGGTATGTAG
GCGGTGCTACAGAGTTCTTGAAGTGGTGGCCTAACTACGGCTACACTAGAAGGACAGTATTTGGTATCTG
CGCTCTGCTGAAGCCAGTTACCTTCGGAAAAAGAGTTGGTAGCTCTTGATCCGGCAAACAAACCACCGCT
GGTAGCGGTGGTTTTTTTGTTTGCAAGCAGCAGATTACGCGCAGAAAAAAAGGATCTCAAGAAGATCCTT
TGATCTTTTCTACGGGGTCTGACGCTCAGTGGAACGAAAACTCACGTTAAGGGATTTTGGTCATGAGATT
ATCAAAAAGGATCTTCACCTAGATCCTTTTAAATTAAAAATGAAGTTTTAAATCAATCTAAAGTATATAT
GAGTAAACTTGGTCTGACAGTTACCAATGCTTAATCAGTGAGGCACCTATCTCAGCGATCTGTCTATTTC
GTTCATCCATAGTTGCCTGACTCCCCGTCGTGTAGATAACTACGATACGGGAGGGCTTACCATCTGGCCC
CAGTGCTGCAATGATACCGCGAGACCCACGCTCACCGGCTCCAGATTTATCAGCAATAAACCAGCCAGCC
GGAAGGGCCGAGCGCAGAAGTGGTCCTGCAACTTTATCCGCCTCCATCCAGTCTATTAATTGTTGCCGGG
AAGCTAGAGTAAGTAGTTCGCCAGTTAATAGTTTGCGCAACGTTGTTGCCATTGCTACAGGCATCGTGGT
GTCACGCTCGTCGTTTGGTATGGCTTCATTCAGCTCCGGTTCCCAACGATCAAGGCGAGTTACATGATCC
CCCATGTTGTGCAAAAAAGCGGTTAGCTCCTTCGGTCCTCCGATCGTTGTCAGAAGTAAGTTGGCCGCAG
TGTTATCACTCATGGTTATGGCAGCACTGCATAATTCTCTTACTGTCATGCCATCCGTAAGATGCTTTTC
TGTGACTGGTGAGTACTCAACCAAGTCATTCTGAGAATAGTGTATGCGGCGACCGAGTTGCTCTTGCCCG
GCGTCAATACGGGATAATACCGCGCCACATAGCAGAACTTTAAAAGTGCTCATCATTGGAAAACGTTCTT
CGGGGCGAAAACTCTCAAGGATCTTACCGCTGTTGAGATCCAGTTCGATGTAACCCACTCGTGCACCCAA
CTGATCTTCAGCATCTTTTACTTTCACCAGCGTTTCTGGGTGAGCAAAAACAGGAAGGCAAAATGCCGCA
AAAAAGGGAATAAGGGCGACACGGAAATGTTGAATACTCATACTCTTCCTTTTTCAATATTATTGAAGCA
TTTATCAGGGTTATTGTCTCATGAGCGGATACATATTTGAATGTATTTAGAAAAATAAACAAATAGGGGT
TCCGCGCACTCGAGACTATATGTGAAGGCATGGCTATGGCACGGCAGACATTCCGCCAGATCATCAATAG
GCACGCGGCCGCCCTGATGCGGTATTTTCTCCTTACGCATCTGTGCGGTATTTCACACCGCATAGGGTAA
TAACTGATATAATTAAATTGAAGCTCTAATTTGTGAGTTTAGTATACATGCATTTACTTATAATACAGTT
TTTTAGTTTTGCTGGCCGCATCTTCTCAAATATGCTTCCCAGCCTGCTTTTCTGTAACGTTCACCCTCTA
CCTTAGCATCCCTTCCCTTTGCAAATAGTCCTCTTCCAACAATAATAATGTCAGATCCTGTAGAGACCAC
ATCATCCACGGTTCTATACTGTTGACCCAATGCGTCTCCCTTGTCATCTAAACCCACACCGGGTGTCATA
ATCAACCAATCGTAACCTTCATCTCTTCCACCCATGTCTCTTTGAGCAATAAAGCCGATAACAAAATCTT
TGTCGCTCTTCGCAATGTCAACAGTACCCTTAGTATATTCTCCAGTAGATAGGGAGCCCTTGCATGACAA
TTCTGCTAACATCAAAAGGCCTCTAGGTTCCTTTGTTACTTCTTCTGCCGCCTGCTTCAAACCGCTAACA
ATACCTGGGCCCACCACACCGTGTGCATTCGTAATGTCTGCCCATTCTGCTATTCTGTATACACCCGCAG
AGTACTGCAATTTGACTGTATTACCAATGTCAGCAAATTTTCTGTCTTCGAAGAGTAAAAAATTGTACTT
GGCGGATAATGCCTTTAGCGGCTTAACTGTGCCCTCCATGGAAAAATCAGTCAAGATATCCACATGTGTT
TTTAGTAAACAAATTTTGGGACCTAATGCTTCAACTAACTCCAGTAATTCCTTGGTGGTACGAACATCCA
ATGAAGCACACAAGTTTGTTTGCTTTTCGTGCATGATATTAAATAGCTTGGCAGCAACAGGACTAGGATG
AGTAGCAGCACGTTCCTTATATGTAGCTTTCGACATGATTTATCTTCGTTTCCTGCAGGTTTTTGTTCTG
TGCAGTTGGGTTAAGAATACTGGGCAATTTCATGTTTCTTCAACACTACATATGCGTATATATACCAATC
TAAGTCTGTGCTCCTTCCTTCGTTCTTCCTTCTGTTCGGAGATTACCGAATCAAAAAAATTTCAAAGAAA
CCGAAATCAAAAAAAAGAATAAAAAAAAAATGATGAATTGAATTGAAAAGCTGTGGTATGGTGCACTCTC
AGTACAATCTGCTCTGATGCCGCATAGTTAAGCCAGCCCCGACACCCGCCAACACCCGCTGACGCGCCCT
GACGGGCTTGTCTGCTCCCGGCATCCGCTTACAGACAAGCTGTGACCGTCTCCGGGAGCTGCATGTGTCA
GAGGTTTTCACCGTCATCACCGAAACGCGCGACAGCTGCACCTTTCGAGAGGACGATGCCCGTGTCTAAA
TGATTCGACCAGCCTAAGAATGTTCAACCCCTCACTAAAGGGAACAAAAGCTGGAGCTTCTTTGAAAAGA
TAATGTATGATTATGCTTTCACTCATATTTATACAGAAACTTGATGTTTTCTTTCGAGTATATACAAGGT
GATTACATGTACGTTTGAAGTACAACTCTAGATTTTGTAGTGCCCTCTTGGGCTAGCGGTAAAGGTGCGC
ATTTTTTCACACCCTACAATGTTCTGTTCAAAAGATTTTGGTCAAACGCTGTAGAAGTGAAAGTTGGTGC
GCATGTTTCGGCGTTCGAAACTTCTCCGCAGTGAAAGATAAATGATCTGGTCATATTTGCAAGTATCGTT
TTAGAGCTAGAAATAGCAAGTTAAAATAAGGCTAGTCCGTTATCAACTTGAAAAAGTGGCACCGAGTCGG
TGGTGCTTTTTTTGTTTTTTATGTCTTCGAGTCATGTAATTAGTTATGTCACGCTTACGTTCACGCCCTC
CAACGAAGCATCTGTGCTTCATTTTGTAGAACAAAAATGCAACGCGAGAGCGCTAATTTTTCAAACAAAG
AATCTGAGCTGCATTTTTACAGAACAGAAATGCAACGCGAAAGCGCTATTTTACCAACGAAGAATCTGTG
CTTCATTTTTGTAAAACAAAAATGCAACGCGAGAGCGCTAATTTTTCAAACAAAGAATCTGAGCTGCATT
TTTACAGAACAGAAATGCAACGCGAGAGCGCTATTTTACCAACAAAGAATCTATACTTCTTTTTTGTTCT
ACAAAAATGCATCCCGAGAGCGCTATTTTTCTAACAAAGCATCTTAGATTACTTTTTTTCTCCTTTGTGC
GCTCTATAATGCAGTCTCTTGATAACTTTTTGCACTGTAGGTCCGTTAAGGTTAGAAGAAGGCTACTTTG
GTGTCTATTTTCTCTTCCATAAAAAAAGCCTGACTCCACTTCCCGCGTTTACTGATTACTAGCGAAGCTG
CGGGTGCATTTTTTCAAGATAAAGGCATCCCCGATTATATTCTATACCGATGTGGATTGCGCATACTTTG
TGAACAGAAAGTGATAGCGTTGATGATTCTTCATTGGTCAGAAAATTATGAACGGTTTCTTCTATTTTGT
CTCTATATACTACGTATAGGAAATGTTTACATTTTCGTATTGTTTTCGATTCACTCTATGAATAGTTCTT
ACTACAATTTTTTTGTCTAAAGAGTAATACTAGAGATAAACATAAAAAATGTAGAGGTCGAGTTTAGATG
CAAGTTCAAGGAGCGAAAGGTGGATGGGTAGGTTATATAGGGATATAGCACAGAGATATATAGCAAAGAG
ATACTTTTGAGCAATGTTTGTGGAAGCGGTATTCGCAATATTTTAGTAGCTCGTTACAGTCCGGTGCGTT
TTTGGTTTTTTGAAAGTGCGTCTTCAGAGCGCTTTTGGTTTTCAAAAGCGCTCTGAAGTTCCTATACTTT
CTACAGAATAGGAACTTCGGAATAGGAACTTCAAAGCGTTTCCGAAAACGAGCGCTTCCGAAAATGCAAC
GCGAGCTGCGCACATACAGCTCACTGTTCACGTCGCACCTATATCTGCGTGTTGCCTGTATATATATATA
CATGAGAAGAACGGCATAGTGCGTGTTTATGCTTAAATGCGTGGAGGGCGTGAACGTAAGCGTGACATAA
CTAATTACATGACTCGAAGACATAAAAAACAAAAAAAGCACCACCGACTCGGTGCCACTTTTTCAAGTTG
ATAACGGACTAGCCTTATTTTAACTTGCTATTTCTAGCTCTAAAACACTAATAGCGAAGAAGAAAAGATC
ATTTATCTTTCACTGCGGAGAAGTTTCGAACGCCGAAACATGCGCAC
Features (pLannotate 1.2.2; 17 found; start..end, strand, type, name):
    522..1110    -  rep_origin     ori: high-copy-number ColE1/pMB1/pBR322/pUC origin of replication
   1281..2141    -  CDS            AmpR: β-lactamase; bla; confers resistance to ampicillin, carbenicillin, and related antibiotics
   2142..2246    -  promoter       AmpR promoter: bla
   2323..2374    -  misc_feature   bom (fragment): basis of mobility region from pBR322
   2453..3256    -  CDS            URA3: orotidine-5'-phosphate decarboxylase, required for uracil biosynthesis; S. cerevisiae URA3; yeast auxotrophic marker, counterselectable with 5-fluoroorotic acid (5-FOA)
   3257..3472    -  promoter       URA3 promoter: S. cerevisiae URA3
   3487..3536    -  misc_feature   bom (fragment): basis of mobility region from pBR322
   3638..3672    -  CDS            rop (fragment): Rop protein, which maintains plasmids at low copy number; rop
   3769..4037    +  promoter       SNR52 promoter: promoter for the S. cerevisiae small nucleolar RNA gene SNR52
   4058..4132    +  misc_RNA       gRNA scaffold: guide RNA scaffold for the Streptococcus pyogenes CRISPR/Cas9 system
   4137..4156    +  terminator     SUP4 terminator: transcription terminator for the S. cerevisiae SUP4 tRNA gene
   4162..4201    +  terminator     CYC1 terminator (fragment): S. cerevisiae CYC1; transcription terminator for CYC1
   4202..5362    -  rep_origin     2μ ori: yeast 2μ plasmid origin of replication
   5363..5402    -  terminator     CYC1 terminator (fragment): S. cerevisiae CYC1; transcription terminator for CYC1
   5408..5427    -  terminator     SUP4 terminator: transcription terminator for the S. cerevisiae SUP4 tRNA gene
   5432..5506    -  misc_RNA       gRNA scaffold: guide RNA scaffold for the Streptococcus pyogenes CRISPR/Cas9 system
   5527..218     -  promoter       SNR52 promoter (across the origin): promoter for the S. cerevisiae small nucleolar RNA gene SNR52
