>Addgene plasmid #113871 | pURD214 | addgene full sequence | sequence record 220905 | Addgene NGS Result
CAACTTTCACTTCTACAGCGTTTGACCAAAATCTTTTGAACAGAACATTGTAGGGTGTGAAAAAATGCGC
ACCTTTACCGCTAGCCCAAGAGGGCACTACAAAATCTAGAGTTGTACTTCAAACGTACATGTAATCACCT
TGTATATACTCGAAAGAAAACATCAAGTTTCTGTATAAATATGAGTGAAAGCATAATCATACATTATCTT
TTCAAAGAAGCTCCAGCTTTTGTTCCCTTTAGTGAGGGTATTCACGTAGACGGATAGGTATAGCCAGACA
TCAGCAGCATACTTCGGGAACCGTAGGCTCTAGAGAGAGGCGGTTTGCGTATTGGGCGCTCTTCCGCTTC
CTCGCTCACTGACTCGCTGCGCTCGGTCGTTCGGCTGCGGCGAGCGGTATCAGCTCACTCAAAGGCGGTA
ATACGGTTATCCACAGAATCAGGGGATAACGCAGGAAAGAACATGTGAGCAAAAGGCCAGCAAAAGGCCA
GGAACCGTAAAAAGGCCGCGTTGCTGGCGTTTTTCCATAGGCTCCGCCCCCCTGACGAGCATCACAAAAA
TCGACGCTCAAGTCAGAGGTGGCGAAACCCGACAGGACTATAAAGATACCAGGCGTTTCCCCCTGGAAGC
TCCCTCGTGCGCTCTCCTGTTCCGACCCTGCCGCTTACCGGATACCTGTCCGCCTTTCTCCCTTCGGGAA
GCGTGGCGCTTTCTCATAGCTCACGCTGTAGGTATCTCAGTTCGGTGTAGGTCGTTCGCTCCAAGCTGGG
CTGTGTGCACGAACCCCCCGTTCAGCCCGACCGCTGCGCCTTATCCGGTAACTATCGTCTTGAGTCCAAC
CCGGTAAGACACGACTTATCGCCACTGGCAGCAGCCACTGGTAACAGGATTAGCAGAGCGAGGTATGTAG
GCGGTGCTACAGAGTTCTTGAAGTGGTGGCCTAACTACGGCTACACTAGAAGGACAGTATTTGGTATCTG
CGCTCTGCTGAAGCCAGTTACCTTCGGAAAAAGAGTTGGTAGCTCTTGATCCGGCAAACAAACCACCGCT
GGTAGCGGTGGTTTTTTTGTTTGCAAGCAGCAGATTACGCGCAGAAAAAAAGGATCTCAAGAAGATCCTT
TGATCTTTTCTACGGGGTCTGACGCTCAGTGGAACGAAAACTCACGTTAAGGGATTTTGGTCATGAGATT
ATCAAAAAGGATCTTCACCTAGATCCTTTTAAATTAAAAATGAAGTTTTAAATCAATCTAAAGTATATAT
GAGTAAACTTGGTCTGACAGTTACCAATGCTTAATCAGTGAGGCACCTATCTCAGCGATCTGTCTATTTC
GTTCATCCATAGTTGCCTGACTCCCCGTCGTGTAGATAACTACGATACGGGAGGGCTTACCATCTGGCCC
CAGTGCTGCAATGATACCGCGAGACCCACGCTCACCGGCTCCAGATTTATCAGCAATAAACCAGCCAGCC
GGAAGGGCCGAGCGCAGAAGTGGTCCTGCAACTTTATCCGCCTCCATCCAGTCTATTAATTGTTGCCGGG
AAGCTAGAGTAAGTAGTTCGCCAGTTAATAGTTTGCGCAACGTTGTTGCCATTGCTACAGGCATCGTGGT
GTCACGCTCGTCGTTTGGTATGGCTTCATTCAGCTCCGGTTCCCAACGATCAAGGCGAGTTACATGATCC
CCCATGTTGTGCAAAAAAGCGGTTAGCTCCTTCGGTCCTCCGATCGTTGTCAGAAGTAAGTTGGCCGCAG
TGTTATCACTCATGGTTATGGCAGCACTGCATAATTCTCTTACTGTCATGCCATCCGTAAGATGCTTTTC
TGTGACTGGTGAGTACTCAACCAAGTCATTCTGAGAATAGTGTATGCGGCGACCGAGTTGCTCTTGCCCG
GCGTCAATACGGGATAATACCGCGCCACATAGCAGAACTTTAAAAGTGCTCATCATTGGAAAACGTTCTT
CGGGGCGAAAACTCTCAAGGATCTTACCGCTGTTGAGATCCAGTTCGATGTAACCCACTCGTGCACCCAA
CTGATCTTCAGCATCTTTTACTTTCACCAGCGTTTCTGGGTGAGCAAAAACAGGAAGGCAAAATGCCGCA
AAAAAGGGAATAAGGGCGACACGGAAATGTTGAATACTCATACTCTTCCTTTTTCAATATTATTGAAGCA
TTTATCAGGGTTATTGTCTCATGAGCGGATACATATTTGAATGTATTTAGAAAAATAAACAAATAGGGGT
TCCGCGCACTCGAGACTATATGTGAAGGCATGGCTATGGCACGGCAGACATTCCGCCAGATCATCAATAG
GCACGCGGCCGCCCTGATGCGGTATTTTCTCCTTACGCATCTGTGCGGTATTTCACACCGCATAGGGTAA
TAACTGATATAATTAAATTGAAGCTCTAATTTGTGAGTTTAGTATACATGCATTTACTTATAATACAGTT
TTTTAGTTTTGCTGGCCGCATCTTCTCAAATATGCTTCCCAGCCTGCTTTTCTGTAACGTTCACCCTCTA
CCTTAGCATCCCTTCCCTTTGCAAATAGTCCTCTTCCAACAATAATAATGTCAGATCCTGTAGAGACCAC
ATCATCCACGGTTCTATACTGTTGACCCAATGCGTCTCCCTTGTCATCTAAACCCACACCGGGTGTCATA
ATCAACCAATCGTAACCTTCATCTCTTCCACCCATGTCTCTTTGAGCAATAAAGCCGATAACAAAATCTT
TGTCGCTCTTCGCAATGTCAACAGTACCCTTAGTATATTCTCCAGTAGATAGGGAGCCCTTGCATGACAA
TTCTGCTAACATCAAAAGGCCTCTAGGTTCCTTTGTTACTTCTTCTGCCGCCTGCTTCAAACCGCTAACA
ATACCTGGGCCCACCACACCGTGTGCATTCGTAATGTCTGCCCATTCTGCTATTCTGTATACACCCGCAG
AGTACTGCAATTTGACTGTATTACCAATGTCAGCAAATTTTCTGTCTTCGAAGAGTAAAAAATTGTACTT
GGCGGATAATGCCTTTAGCGGCTTAACTGTGCCCTCCATGGAAAAATCAGTCAAGATATCCACATGTGTT
TTTAGTAAACAAATTTTGGGACCTAATGCTTCAACTAACTCCAGTAATTCCTTGGTGGTACGAACATCCA
ATGAAGCACACAAGTTTGTTTGCTTTTCGTGCATGATATTAAATAGCTTGGCAGCAACAGGACTAGGATG
AGTAGCAGCACGTTCCTTATATGTAGCTTTCGACATGATTTATCTTCGTTTCCTGCAGGTTTTTGTTCTG
TGCAGTTGGGTTAAGAATACTGGGCAATTTCATGTTTCTTCAACACTACATATGCGTATATATACCAATC
TAAGTCTGTGCTCCTTCCTTCGTTCTTCCTTCTGTTCGGAGATTACCGAATCAAAAAAATTTCAAAGAAA
CCGAAATCAAAAAAAAGAATAAAAAAAAAATGATGAATTGAATTGAAAAGCTGTGGTATGGTGCACTCTC
AGTACAATCTGCTCTGATGCCGCATAGTTAAGCCAGCCCCGACACCCGCCAACACCCGCTGACGCGCCCT
GACGGGCTTGTCTGCTCCCGGCATCCGCTTACAGACAAGCTGTGACCGTCTCCGGGAGCTGCATGTGTCA
GAGGTTTTCACCGTCATCACCGAAACGCGCGACAGCTGCACCTTTCGAGAGGACGATGCCCGTGTCTAAA
TGATTCGACCAGCCTAAGAATGTTCAACCCCTCACTAAAGGGAACAAAAGCTGGAGCTTCTTTGAAAAGA
TAATGTATGATTATGCTTTCACTCATATTTATACAGAAACTTGATGTTTTCTTTCGAGTATATACAAGGT
GATTACATGTACGTTTGAAGTACAACTCTAGATTTTGTAGTGCCCTCTTGGGCTAGCGGTAAAGGTGCGC
ATTTTTTCACACCCTACAATGTTCTGTTCAAAAGATTTTGGTCAAACGCTGTAGAAGTGAAAGTTGGTGC
GCATGTTTCGGCGTTCGAAACTTCTCCGCAGTGAAAGATAAATGATCTGGTCATATTTGCAAGTATCGTT
TTAGAGCTAGAAATAGCAAGTTAAAATAAGGCTAGTCCGTTATCAACTTGAAAAAGTGGCACCGAGTCGG
TGGTGCTTTTTTTGTTTTTTATGTCTTCGAGTCATGTAATTAGTTATGTCACGCTTACGTTCACGCCCTC
CAACGAAGCATCTGTGCTTCATTTTGTAGAACAAAAATGCAACGCGAGAGCGCTAATTTTTCAAACAAAG
AATCTGAGCTGCATTTTTACAGAACAGAAATGCAACGCGAAAGCGCTATTTTACCAACGAAGAATCTGTG
CTTCATTTTTGTAAAACAAAAATGCAACGCGAGAGCGCTAATTTTTCAAACAAAGAATCTGAGCTGCATT
TTTACAGAACAGAAATGCAACGCGAGAGCGCTATTTTACCAACAAAGAATCTATACTTCTTTTTTGTTCT
ACAAAAATGCATCCCGAGAGCGCTATTTTTCTAACAAAGCATCTTAGATTACTTTTTTTCTCCTTTGTGC
GCTCTATAATGCAGTCTCTTGATAACTTTTTGCACTGTAGGTCCGTTAAGGTTAGAAGAAGGCTACTTTG
GTGTCTATTTTCTCTTCCATAAAAAAAGCCTGACTCCACTTCCCGCGTTTACTGATTACTAGCGAAGCTG
CGGGTGCATTTTTTCAAGATAAAGGCATCCCCGATTATATTCTATACCGATGTGGATTGCGCATACTTTG
TGAACAGAAAGTGATAGCGTTGATGATTCTTCATTGGTCAGAAAATTATGAACGGTTTCTTCTATTTTGT
CTCTATATACTACGTATAGGAAATGTTTACATTTTCGTATTGTTTACGATTCACTCTATGAATAGTTCTT
ACTACAATTTTTTTGTCTAAAGAGTAATACTAGAGATAAACATAAAAAATGTAGAGGTCGAGTTTAGATG
CAAGTTCAAGGAGCGAAAGGTGGATGGGTAGGTTATATAGGGATATAGCACAGAGATATATAGCAAAGAG
ATACTTTTGAGCAATGTTTGTGGAAGCGGTATTCGCAATATTTTAGTAGCTCGTTACAGTCCGGTGCGTT
TTTGGTTTTTTGAAAGTGCGTCTTCAGAGCGCTTTTGGTTTTCAAAAGCGCTCTGAGGTTCCTATACTTT
CTACAGAATAGGAACTTCGGAATAGGAACTTCAAAGCGTTTCCGAAAACGAGCGCTTCCGAAAATGCAAC
GCGAGCTGCGCACATACAGCTCACTGTTCACGTCGCACCTATATCTGCGTGTTGCCTGTATATATATACA
TGAGAAGAACGGCATAGTGCGTGTTTATGCTTAAATGCGTGGAGGGCGTGAACGTAAGCGTGACATAACT
AATTACATGACTCGAAGACATAAAAAACAAAAAAAGCACCACCGACTCGGTGCCACTTTTTCAAGTTGAT
AACGGACTAGCCTTATTTTAACTTGCTATTTCTAGCTCTAAAACACTAATAGCGAAGAAGAAAAGATCAT
TTATCTTTCACTGCGGAGAAGTTTCGAACGCCGAAACATGCGCAC
Features (pLannotate 1.2.2; 17 found; start..end, strand, type, name):
    522..1110    -  rep_origin     ori: high-copy-number ColE1/pMB1/pBR322/pUC origin of replication
   1281..2141    -  CDS            AmpR: β-lactamase; bla; confers resistance to ampicillin, carbenicillin, and related antibiotics
   2142..2246    -  promoter       AmpR promoter: bla
   2323..2374    -  misc_feature   bom (fragment): basis of mobility region from pBR322
   2453..3256    -  CDS            URA3: orotidine-5'-phosphate decarboxylase, required for uracil biosynthesis; S. cerevisiae URA3; yeast auxotrophic marker, counterselectable with 5-fluoroorotic acid (5-FOA)
   3257..3472    -  promoter       URA3 promoter: S. cerevisiae URA3
   3487..3536    -  misc_feature   bom (fragment): basis of mobility region from pBR322
   3638..3672    -  CDS            rop (fragment): Rop protein, which maintains plasmids at low copy number; rop
   3769..4037    +  promoter       SNR52 promoter: promoter for the S. cerevisiae small nucleolar RNA gene SNR52
   4058..4132    +  misc_RNA       gRNA scaffold: guide RNA scaffold for the Streptococcus pyogenes CRISPR/Cas9 system
   4137..4156    +  terminator     SUP4 terminator: transcription terminator for the S. cerevisiae SUP4 tRNA gene
   4162..4201    +  terminator     CYC1 terminator (fragment): S. cerevisiae CYC1; transcription terminator for CYC1
   4202..5360    -  rep_origin     2μ ori: yeast 2μ plasmid origin of replication
   5361..5400    -  terminator     CYC1 terminator (fragment): S. cerevisiae CYC1; transcription terminator for CYC1
   5406..5425    -  terminator     SUP4 terminator: transcription terminator for the S. cerevisiae SUP4 tRNA gene
   5430..5504    -  misc_RNA       gRNA scaffold: guide RNA scaffold for the Streptococcus pyogenes CRISPR/Cas9 system
   5525..218     -  promoter       SNR52 promoter (across the origin): promoter for the S. cerevisiae small nucleolar RNA gene SNR52
