[The description below was written by a language model from this plasmid's Addgene catalogue record and pLannotate feature annotations shown in this document.]
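Description:
pURD214 is a yeast episomal CRISPR guide-RNA plasmid of about 5.6 kb, built on the pROS10 backbone, which itself descends from a p426-type SNR52p-gRNA vector. It is a shuttle plasmid. In E. coli it replicates from a high-copy ColE1/pUC-type origin and is selected with ampicillin through the β-lactamase gene. In Saccharomyces cerevisiae it is maintained by the 2μ origin and selected by uracil prototrophy through URA3 under its own promoter. URA3 is counterselectable with 5-fluoroorotic acid, so the plasmid can in principle be removed once editing is complete.

The payload is a pair of sgRNA expression cassettes arranged as inverted repeats on either side of the 2μ origin. Each cassette has an SNR52 promoter (RNA polymerase III), a 20-nt spacer position, the Streptococcus pyogenes Cas9 guide scaffold and a SUP4 terminator, followed by a short CYC1 terminator fragment. In pURD214 the two CAN1-targeting spacers of pROS10 have been replaced. One guide (sgRNA5) targets HXT13, HXT15 and HXT16, and the other (sgRNA2) targets HXT2, so a single plasmid directs cleavage at several hexose transporter loci at once.

Neither feature table annotates a Cas9 coding sequence, so the nuclease must be supplied separately, for example by the host strain. The plasmid belongs to a toolkit for rapid SpCas9-assisted construction of hexose-transport-deficient S. cerevisiae strains. The depositor sequence and the repository's sequencing result give the same feature layout and differ by only two nucleotides in length, within the 2μ region.
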