Addgene plasmid #113871: pURD214
Purpose: expression of Cas9 programming sgRNA5 and sgRNA2 targetting HXT13-15-16 and HXT2 respectively
Depositing lab: Jean-Marc Daran & Jack Pronk. Depositing organization: Delft University of Technology. Publication: A toolkit for rapid CRISPR-SpCas9 assisted construction of hexose-transport-deficient Saccharomyces cerevisiae strains. Wijsman M, Swiat MA, Marques WL, Hettinga JK, van den Broek M, Torre Cortes P, Mans R, Pronk JT, Daran JM, Daran-Lapujade P. FEMS Yeast Res. 2019 Jan 1;19(1). pii: 5114578. doi: 10.1093/femsyr/foy107. PubMed 30285096.
Backbone
  Vector backbone: pROS10 (#107924)
  Backbone manufacturer: Mans et al FEMS Yeast Res. 2015 Mar;15(2). pii: fov004
  Backbone size w/o insert (bp): 5577
  Total vector size (bp): 5577
  Modifications to backbone: Replacement of the double CAN1 sgRNA with sgRNA5 HXT13-15-16 sgRNA2-HXT2
  Vector type: Yeast Expression, CRISPR
  Selectable markers: URA3
Growth in bacteria
  Bacterial resistance: Ampicillin, 100 μg/mL
  Growth temperature: 37°C
  Growth strain: DH5alpha
  Copy number: High Copy
Gene/Insert
  Gene/Insert name: sgRNA5 HXT13-15-16 sgRNA2-HXT2
  gRNA/shRNA sequence: TGGTCATATTTGCAAGTATC / ACTAATAGCGAAGAAGAAAA
  Species: S. cerevisiae (budding yeast)
Resource information
  A portion of this plasmid was derived from a plasmid made by: The backbone of the pMEL and pROS series was derived from p426-SNR52p-gRNA.CAN1.Y-SUP4t (Addgene # 43803).
Terms and licenses: Academic/Nonprofit Terms; Industry Terms: Not Available to Industry
Depositor comments: Backbone pROS10 is described in ""CRISPR/Cas9: a molecular Swiss army knife for simultaneous introduction of multiple genetic modifications in Saccharomyces cerevisiae. Mans R, van Rossum HM, Wijsman M, Backx A, Kuijpers NG, van den Broek M, Daran-Lapujade P, Pronk JT, van Maris AJ, Daran JM. FEMS Yeast Res. 2015 Mar;15(2). pii: fov004. doi: 10.1093/femsyr/fov004. Epub 2015 Mar 4. 10.1093/femsyr/fov004 PubMed 25743786
How to cite: pURD214 was a gift from Jean-Marc Daran & Jack Pronk (Addgene plasmid # 113871 ; http://n2t.net/addgene:113871 ; RRID:Addgene_113871)
